>Addgene plasmid #176883 | pJC225 | addgene full sequence | sequence record 348313 | Addgene NGS Result
CACCTGCTTTTGGACGGCGCGCCGGAGTGAGACCGGCCGCATTAGGCACCCCAGGCTTTACACTTTATGC
TTCCGGCTCGTATAATGTGTGGATTTTGAGTTAGGATCCGTCGAGATTTTCAGGAGCTAAGGAAGCTAAA
ATGGAGAAAAAAATCACTGGATATACCACCGTTGATATATCCCAATGGCATCGTAAAGAACATTTTGAGG
CATTTCAGTCAGTCGCTCAATGTACCTATAACCAGACCGTTCAGCTGGATATTACGGCCTTTTTAAAGAC
CGTAAAGAAAAATAAGCACAAGTTTTATCCGGCCTTTATTCACATTCTTGCCCGCCTGATGAATGCTCAT
CCGGAATTCCGTATGGCAATGAAAGACGGTGAGCTGGTGATATGGGATAGTGTTCACCCTTGTTACACCG
TTTTCCATGAGCAAACTGAAACGTTTTCATCGCTCTGGAGTGAATACCACGACGATTTCCGGCAGTTTCT
ACACATATATTCGCAAGATGTGGCGTGTTACGGTGAAAACCTGGCCTATTTCCCTAAAGGGTTTATTGAG
AATATGTTTTTCGTTTCAGCCAATCCCTGGGTGAGTTTCACCAGTTTTGATTTAAACGTGGCCAATATGG
ACAACTTCTTCGCCCCCGTTTTCACCATGGGCAAATATTATACGCAAGGCGACAAGGTGCTGATGCCGCT
GGCGATTCAGGTTCATCATGCCGTTTGTGATGGCTTCCATGTCGGCAGAATGCTTAATGAATTACAACAG
TACTGCGATGAGTGGCAGGCGGGGCGTAATCTAGAGGATCCGGCTTACTAAAAGCCAGATAACAGTATGC
GTATTTGCGCGCTGATTTTTGCGGTATAAGAATATATACTGATATGTATACCCGAAGTATGTCAAAAGGA
GGTATGCTATGAAGCAGCGTATTACAGTGACAGTTGACAGCGACAGCTATCAGTTGCTCAAGGCATATAT
GATGTCAATATCTCCGGTCTGGTAAGCACAACCATGCAGAATGAAGCCCGTCGTCTGCGTGCCGAACGCT
GGAAAGCGGAAAATCAGGAAGGGATGGCTGAGGTCGCCCGGTTTATTGAAATGAACGGCTCTTTTGCTGA
CGAGAACAGGGGCTGGTGAAATGCAGTTTAAGGTTTACACCTATAAAAGAGAGAGCCGTTATCGTCTGTT
TGTGGATGTACAGAGTGATATTATTGACACGCCCGGGCGACGGATGGTGATCCCCCTGGCCAGTGCACGT
CTGCTGTCAGATAAAGTCTCCCGTGAACTTTACCCGGTGGTGCATATCGGGGATGAAAGCTGGCGCATGA
TGACCACCGATATGGCCAGTGTGCCGGTTTCCGTTATCGGGGAAGAAGTGGCTGATCTCAGCCACCGCGA
AAATGACATCAAAAACGCCATTAACCTGATGTTCTGGGGAATATAAGGTCTCTCGCTGAGCTCCCGGTTT
TGCAGGTGTGATGAAAAGCCTTAGGGTCAGGTGGCACTTTTCGGGGAAATGTGCGATGAACCCCTATTTG
TTTATTTTTCTAAATACATTCAAATATGTATCCGCTAATGAGACAATAACCCTGATAAATGCTTCAATTA
TATTGAAAAAGGAAGAGTATGAGTATCCAACATTTCCGTGTCGCCCTTATTCCCTTTTTTGCGGCCTTCT
GCCTTCCTGTTTTTGCTCACCCAGAAACGCTGGTGAAAGTAAAAGATGCTGAAGATCAGTTGGGTGCCCG
AGTGGGTTACATTGAACTGGATCTCAACAGCGGCAAAATCTTAGAGAGTTTTCGCCCCGAAGAACGCTTC
CCAATGATGAGCACTTTCAAAGTTCTGCTATGTGGCGCGGTGTTATCCCGTATTGATGCTGGGCAAGAGC
AACTCGGTCGCCGCATACACTATTCTAAGAATGACTTGGTTGAGTATTCACCAGTAACAGAAAAGCATCT
TACGGATGGCATGACAGTAAGAGAATTATGTAGTGCTGCCATAACCATGAGTGATAACACTGCGGCCAAC
TTACTTCTGACAACGATTGGAGGACCGAAGGAGCTAACCGCTTTTTTGCACAACATGGGGGATCATGTAA
CTCGCCTTGATCGTTGGGAACCGGAGCTGAATGAAGCCATACCAAACGACGAGCGTGACACCACGATGCC
TGTAGCAATGGCAACAACTCTCCGCAAACTATTAACTGGCGAACTACTTACTCTTGCTTCACGCCAGCAA
CTCATTGACTGGATGGAGGCGGACAAAGTTGCAGGACCACTTCTGCGCTCGGCACTTCCGGCTGGCTGGT
TTATTGCTGATAAATCTGGAGCCGGTGAGCGTGGCTCTCGCGGTATCATTGCAGCACTGGGGCCAGATGG
TAAGCCCTCCCGTATCGTAGTTATCTACACGACGGGGAGTCAGGCAACTATGGATGAACGAAATAGACAG
ATCGCTGAGATAGGTGCCTCACTGATTAAGCATTGGTAACTGTCAGACGAAGGGAAATAAATAGTAGCCC
GCCTGATGTGCGGGCTTTTTTTTGGTGGTGGTTACCAGTGTCGCTTAGCTACCGTAGGTCCTCTTAGGCG
GTCCGATTAGCGACATAGTCATCAATGCCTTGACGGCAAAATCCCTTAACGTGAGTTTTCGTTCCACTGA
GCGTCAGACCCCGTAGAAAAGATCAAAGGATCTTCTTGAGATCCTTTTTTTCTGCGCGTAATCTGCTGCT
TGCAAACAAAAAAACCACCGCTACCAGCGGTGGTTTGTTTGCCGGATCAAGAGCTACTAACTCTTTTTCC
GAAGGTAACTGGCTTCAGCAGAGCGCAGATACCAAATACTGTTCTTCTAGTGTAGCCGTAGTTAGGCCAC
CACTTCAAGAACTCTGTAGCACCGCCTACATACCTCGCTCTGCTAATCCTGTTACCAGTGGCTGCTGCCA
GTGGCGATAAGTCGTGTCTTACCGGGTTGGACTCAAGACGATAGTTACCGGATAAGGCGCAGCGGTCGGG
CTGAACGGGGGGTTCGTGCTCACAGCCCAGCTTGGAGCGAACGACCTACACCGAACTGAGATACCTACAG
CGTGAGCTATGAGAAAGCGCCACGCTTCCCGAAGGGAGAAAGGCGGACAGGTATCCGGTAAGCGGCAGGG
TCGGAACAGGAGAGCGCACAAGGGAGCTTCCAGGGGGAAACGCCTGGTATCTTTATAGTCCTGTCGGGTT
TCGCCACCTCTGACTTGAGCGTCGATTTTTGTGATGCTCGTCAGGGGGGCGGAGCCTATGGAAAAACGCC
AGCAACGCGGCCTTTTTACGGTTCCTGGCCTTTTGCTGGCCTTTTGCTCACATGTTCTTTCCTGCGTTAT
CCCCTGATTCTGTGGATAACCGTATTACCGCCTTTGAGTGAGCTGATACCGCTCGCCGCAGCCGAACGAC
CGAGCGCAGCGAGTCAGTGAGCGAGGAAGCGGAAGAGCGCC
Features (pLannotate 1.2.2; 8 found; start..end, strand, type, name):
     57..87      +  promoter       lac UV5 promoter: E. coli lac promoter with an "up" mutation
    111..140     +  promoter       cat promoter (fragment): promoter of the E. coli cat gene encoding chloramphenicol acetyltransferase
    141..821     +  CDS            CmR: chloramphenicol acetyltransferase confers resistance to chloramphenicol
    978..1136    +  CDS            ccdA (fragment): CCDA_ECO57 - Also known as H, letA. Experimental evidence at protein level: Swiss-Prot protein existence level 1. Antitoxin component of a type II toxin-antitoxin (TA) system which inhibits the post-segregational killing (PSK) of plasmid-free cells, also referred to as a plasmid addiction system. Binds to and blocks the activity of CcdB; will also remove bound CcdB protein from the CcdB-GyrA complex by forming a CcdA-CcdB complex, a process termed rejuvenation. Functions as a transcriptional corepressor for the ccdAB operon, repression also requires CcdB (By similarity). From Escherichia coli
   1141..1443    +  CDS            ccdB: CCDB_ECOLI - Also known as G, letB, letD. Experimental evidence at protein level: Swiss-Prot protein existence level 1. Toxic component of a type II toxin-antitoxin (TA) system, functioning in plasmid maintainence. Responsible for the post- segregational killing (PSK) of plasmid-free cells, also referred to as a plasmid addiction system. Half-life of over 2 hours. Cell killing by CcdB is accompanied by filamentation, defects in chromosome and plasmid segregation, defects in cell division, formation of anucleate cells, decreased DNA synthesis and plasmid loss. Interferes with the activity of DN
   1528..1628    +  promoter       AmpR promoter: bla
   1629..2489    +  CDS            AmpR: β-lactamase; bla; confers resistance to ampicillin, carbenicillin, and related antibiotics
   2696..3284    +  rep_origin     ori: high-copy-number ColE1/pMB1/pBR322/pUC origin of replication
