[The description below was written by a language model from this plasmid's Addgene catalogue record and pLannotate feature annotations shown in this document.]
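Description:
pJC225 is a small (about 3.5 kb) empty cloning backbone derived from pMOD_B0000. It is designed as a MoClo Level 1-compatible acceptor that bridges parts or transcription units built in the MoClo system into the Golden Gate modular assembly system of Cermak et al. (2017), used for plant genome engineering constructs. It carries no gene of interest. It replicates in E. coli from a high-copy ColE1/pUC-type origin and is maintained with an ampicillin resistance gene (β-lactamase under its native bla promoter) located on the backbone.

In place of an insert, the plasmid carries a counter-selectable stuffer cassette. This consists of a chloramphenicol acetyltransferase gene (CmR) driven by its cat promoter, preceded by a lac UV5 promoter, and followed by a partial ccdA fragment and an intact ccdB toxin gene. CcdB poisons DNA gyrase and kills standard E. coli strains, so the unmodified plasmid must be propagated in a ccdB-tolerant strain, with both chloramphenicol and ampicillin selecting for retention of the cassette. In vectors of this kind, Golden Gate assembly replaces the CmR/ccdB cassette with the incoming fragments. Transformation into an ordinary ccdB-sensitive strain under ampicillin selection then eliminates uncut or re-ligated parental vector and enriches for correct assemblies.

The feature table does not annotate the Type IIS restriction sites or the overhangs flanking the cassette, so the exact enzymes and fusion sites used for entry and onward assembly are not stated. The associated publication concerns Agrobacterium-based transformation methods for Nicotiana benthamiana, consistent with use in building plant expression or editing constructs.
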