Addgene plasmid #176883: pJC225
Purpose: (Empty Backbone) MoClo Level1 plasmid, allows transition into Cermak, et al., 2017 GG cloning system
Depositing lab: Daniel Voytas. Depositing organization: University of Minnesota. Publication: Direct delivery and fast-treated Agrobacterium co-culture (Fast-TrACC) plant transformation methods for Nicotiana benthamiana. Cody JP, Maher MF, Nasti RA, Starker CG, Chamness JC, Voytas DF. Nat Protoc. 2022 Oct 17. pii: 10.1038/s41596-022-00749-9. doi: 10.1038/s41596-022-00749-9. PubMed 36253612.
Backbone
  Vector backbone: pMOD_B0000
  Vector type: cloning
Growth in bacteria
  Bacterial resistance: Chloramphenicol and Ampicillin, 25 & 100 μg/mL
  Growth temperature: 37°C
  Growth strain: ccdB Survival
  Copy number: High Copy
Gene/Insert
  Gene/Insert name: None
Terms and licenses: Academic/Nonprofit Terms; Industry Terms: Not Available to Industry
Depositor comments: MoClo compatible, allows transition from MoClo cloning system into the Cermak, et al., 2017 Golden Gate assembly system
How to cite: pJC225 was a gift from Daniel Voytas (Addgene plasmid # 176883 ; http://n2t.net/addgene:176883 ; RRID:Addgene_176883)
